Addgene plasmid #143949: TFORF1308
Purpose: Lentiviral vector for overexpressing transcription factor ORFs with unique 24-bp barcodes. Barcodes facilitate identification of transcription factors in pooled screens.
Depositing lab: Feng Zhang. Depositing organization: Broad Institute. Publication: A transcription factor atlas of directed differentiation. Joung J, Ma S, Tay T, Geiger-Schuller KR, Kirchgatterer PC, Verdine VK, Guo B, Arias-Garcia MA, Allen WE, Singh A, Kuksenko O, Abudayyeh OO, Gootenberg JS, Fu Z, Macrae RK, Buenrostro JD, Regev A, Zhang F. Cell. 2023 Jan 5;186(1):209-229.e26. doi: 10.1016/j.cell.2022.11.026. PubMed 36608654.
Backbone
  Vector backbone: pLX_TRC317
  Backbone manufacturer: Broad Institute Genetic Perturbation Platform
  Backbone size w/o insert (bp): 8264
  Vector type: Mammalian Expression, Lentiviral
  Selectable markers: Puromycin
Growth in bacteria
  Bacterial resistance: Ampicillin, 100 μg/mL
  Growth temperature: 37°C
  Growth strain: NEB Stable
  Copy number: High Copy
Gene/Insert
  Gene/Insert name: JARID2
  Species: H. sapiens (human)
  Insert size (bp): 3326
  Entrez Gene: JARID2 (a.k.a. DIDDF, JMJ)
  Promoter: EF1a
  Cloning method: Unknown
  Sequencing primers: 5′ GGGTGGAGACTGAAGTTAGGCCAG; 3′ CACATAGCGTAAAAGGAGCAACATAG
Terms and licenses: Academic/Nonprofit Terms; Industry Terms: Not Available to Industry
Depositor comments: XM_017010834,NM_001267040,XM_005249089,XM_017010835,ENST00000397311 . The transcription factor ORF portion of this plasmid was synthesized by Genewiz. Please test multiple small colonies in case of plasmid recombination. To make this collection available in a timely manner, a portion of this collection was not fully sequenced by Addgene. If an Addgene verified full plasmid sequence is not available, please contact us prior to placing an order to request the full sequence.
How to cite: TFORF1308 was a gift from Feng Zhang (Addgene plasmid # 143949 ; http://n2t.net/addgene:143949 ; RRID:Addgene_143949)
