[The description below was written by a language model from this plasmid's Addgene catalogue record and pLannotate feature annotations shown in this document.]
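Description:
TFORF1308 is a lentiviral mammalian expression plasmid built on the pLX_TRC317 backbone from the Broad Institute Genetic Perturbation Platform. It carries a synthesized open reading frame for human JARID2, one member of a barcoded transcription factor ORF collection. In bacteria it is maintained through a high-copy ColE1/pUC-type origin and selected with ampicillin via the β-lactamase gene. An f1 origin and remnants of a lac/lacZα cloning region with T7 and T3 promoters are also annotated in the backbone. The depositor notes that the plasmid can recombine, which is a common concern for LTR-containing vectors.

The viral portion has a third-generation, self-inactivating layout. An RSV promoter drives a truncated HIV-1 5' LTR, followed by the Ψ packaging signal with a gag fragment, the Rev response element, a cPPT/CTS and a ΔU3 3' LTR with a downstream SV40 polyadenylation signal. Within the transfer cassette, an SV40 early promoter drives puromycin N-acetyltransferase for selection of transduced cells. The EF-1α promoter then drives the JARID2 coding sequence, with a WPRE downstream to enhance transcript expression. JARID2 is annotated as an accessory subunit of the PRC2 Polycomb complex that helps recruit it to target genes. The record describes a unique 24-bp barcode associated with the ORF, but the feature table does not annotate it, so its position cannot be stated. A short U6 promoter fragment is called between the ORF and the WPRE.

The construct is intended for stable JARID2 overexpression, and the barcode allows this factor to be identified in pooled overexpression screens such as those probing directed differentiation.
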