Features (pLannotate 1.2.2; 31 found; start..end, strand, type, name):
      5..231     +  promoter       RSV promoter: Rous sarcoma virus enhancer/promoter
    232..412     +  LTR            5' LTR (truncated): truncated 5' long terminal repeat (LTR) from HIV-1
    459..584     +  misc_feature   HIV-1 Ψ: packaging signal of human immunodeficiency virus type 1
    568..931     +  CDS            HIV-1 gag (fragment): gag protein from human immunodeficiency virus 1; gag
   1077..1310    +  misc_feature   RRE: The Rev response element (RRE) of HIV-1 allows for Rev-dependent mRNA export from the nucleus to the cytoplasm.
   1687..1713    +  CDS            Rev (fragment): human immunodeficiency virus 1 (HIV-1) Rev protein; rev; enhances nuclear export of unspliced and incompletely spliced viral mRNAs
   1720..1743    +  promoter       SV40 promoter (fragment): SV40 early promoter
   1744..1815    +  promoter       SV40 promoter (fragment): SV40 enhancer and early promoter
   1839..1974    +  rep_origin     SV40 ori: SV40 origin of replication
   2020..2616    +  CDS            PuroR (fragment): puromycin N-acetyltransferase; pac from Streptomyces; confers resistance to puromycin
   2665..2782    +  misc_feature   cPPT/CTS: central polypurine tract and central termination sequence of HIV-1
   2847..2913    +  CDS            small t antigen (fragment): SV40 (simian virus 40) small t antigen
   2920..4098    +  promoter       EF-1α promoter: strong constitutive promoter for human elongation factor EF-1α
   4076..7336    +  CDS            JARID2 (fragment): JARD2_HUMAN - Also known as JMJ. Experimental evidence at protein level: Swiss-Prot protein existence level 1. Regulator of histone methyltransferase complexes that plays an essential role in embryonic development, including heart and liver development, neural tube fusion process and hematopoiesis (PubMed:20075857). Acts as an accessory subunit for the core PRC2 (Polycomb repressive complex 2) complex, which mediates histone H3K27 (H3K27me3) trimethylation on chromatin (PubMed:20075857, PubMed:29499137, PubMed:31959557). Binds DNA and mediates the recruitment of the PRC2 complex to target gene
   7352..7405    +  promoter       U6 promoter (fragment): RNA polymerase III promoter for human U6 snRNA
   7447..8035    +  misc_feature   WPRE: woodchuck hepatitis virus posttranscriptional regulatory element
   8086..8105    +  misc_feature   cPPT/CTS (fragment): central polypurine tract and central termination sequence of HIV-1
   8107..8340    +  LTR            3' LTR (ΔU3): self-inactivating 3' long terminal repeat (LTR) from HIV-1
   8418..8539    +  polyA_signal   SV40 poly(A) signal: SV40 polyadenylation signal
   8579..8714    +  rep_origin     SV40 ori: SV40 origin of replication
   8735..8753    -  promoter       T7 promoter: promoter for bacteriophage T7 RNA polymerase
   8761..8916    +  CDS            lacZα (fragment): LacZα fragment of β-galactosidase; lacZ fragment
   8921..9349    +  rep_origin     f1 ori (sequence partly withheld): f1 bacteriophage origin of replication; arrow indicates direction of (+) strand synthesis
   9402..9506    +  promoter       AmpR promoter: bla
   9507..10367   +  CDS            AmpR: β-lactamase; bla; confers resistance to ampicillin, carbenicillin, and related antibiotics
  10538..11126   +  rep_origin     ori: high-copy-number ColE1/pMB1/pBR322/pUC origin of replication
  11309..11401   +  CDS            lacI (fragment): lac repressor; lacI; The lac repressor binds to the lac operator to inhibit transcription in E. coli. This inhibition can be relieved by adding lactose or isopropyl-β-D-thiogalactopyranoside (IPTG).
  11414..11435   +  protein_bind   CAP binding site: CAP binding activates transcription in the presence of cAMP. E. coli catabolite activator protein
  11450..11480   +  promoter       lac promoter: promoter for the E. coli lac operon
  11484..11506   +  protein_bind   lac operator (fragment): The lac repressor binds to the lac operator to inhibit transcription in E. coli. This inhibition can be relieved by adding lactose or isopropyl-β-D-thiogalactopyranoside (IPTG). lac repressor encoded by lacI
  11549..11567   +  promoter       T3 promoter: promoter for bacteriophage T3 RNA polymerase
>Addgene plasmid #143949 | TFORF1308 | addgene full sequence | sequence record 404609 | Addgene NGS Result
TTAATGTAGTCTTATGCAATACTCTTGTAGTCTTGCAACATGGTAACGATGAGTTAGCAACATGCCTTAC
AAGGAGAGAAAAAGCACCGTGCATGCCGATTGGTGGAAGTAAGGTGGTACGATCGTGCCTTATTAGGAAG
GCAACAGACGGGTCTGACATGGATTGGACGAACCACTGAATTGCCGCATTGCAGAGATATTGTATTTAAG
TGCCTAGCTCGATACATAAACGGGTCTCTCTGGTTAGACCAGATCTGAGCCTGGGAGCTCTCTGGCTAAC
TAGGGAACCCACTGCTTAAGCCTCAATAAAGCTTGCCTTGAGTGCTTCAAGTAGTGTGTGCCCGTCTGTT
GTGTGACTCTGGTAACTAGAGATCCCTCAGACCCTTTTAGTCAGTGTGGAAAATCTCTAGCAGTGGCGCC
CGAACAGGGACTTGAAAGCGAAAGGGAAACCAGAGGAGCTCTCTCGACGCAGGACTCGGCTTGCTGAAGC
GCGCACGGCAAGAGGCGAGGGGCGGCGACTGGTGAGTACGCCAAAAATTTTGACTAGCGGAGGCTAGAAG
GAGAGAGATGGGTGCGAGAGCGTCAGTATTAAGCGGGGGAGAATTAGATCGCGATGGGAAAAAATTCGGT
TAAGGCCAGGGGGAAAGAAAAAATATAAATTAAAACATATAGTATGGGCAAGCAGGGAGCTAGAACGATT
CGCAGTTAATCCTGGCCTGTTAGAAACATCAGAAGGCTGTAGACAAATACTGGGACAGCTACAACCATCC
CTTCAGACAGGATCAGAAGAACTTAGATCATTATATAATACAGTAGCAACCCTCTATTGTGTGCATCAAA
GGATAGAGATAAAAGACACCAAGGAAGCTTTAGACAAGATAGAGGAAGAGCAAAACAAAAGTAAGACCAC
CGCACAGCAAGCGGCCGCTGATCTTCAGACCTGGAGGAGGAGATATGAGGGACAATTGGAGAAGTGAATT
ATATAAATATAAAGTAGTAAAAATTGAACCATTAGGAGTAGCACCCACCAAGGCAAAGAGAAGAGTGGTG
CAGAGAGAAAAAAGAGCAGTGGGAATAGGAGCTTTGTTCCTTGGGTTCTTGGGAGCAGCAGGAAGCACTA
TGGGCGCAGCGTCAATGACGCTGACGGTACAGGCCAGACAATTATTGTCTGGTATAGTGCAGCAGCAGAA
CAATTTGCTGAGGGCTATTGAGGCGCAACAGCATCTGTTGCAACTCACAGTCTGGGGCATCAAGCAGCTC
CAGGCAAGAATCCTGGCTGTGGAAAGATACCTAAAGGATCAACAGCTCCTGGGGATTTGGGGTTGCTCTG
GAAAACTCATTTGCACCACTGCTGTGCCTTGGAATGCTAGTTGGAGTAATAAATCTCTGGAACAGATTTG
GAATCACACGACCTGGATGGAGTGGGACAGAGAAATTAACAATTACACAAGCTTAATACACTCCTTAATT
GAAGAATCGCAAAACCAGCAAGAAAAGAATGAACAAGAATTATTGGAATTAGATAAATGGGCAAGTTTGT
GGAATTGGTTTAACATAACAAATTGGCTGTGGTATATAAAATTATTCATAATGATAGTAGGAGGCTTGGT
AGGTTTAAGAATAGTTTTTGCTGTACTTTCTATAGTGAATAGAGTTAGGCAGGGATATTCACCATTATCG
TTTCAGACCCACCTCCCAACCCCGAGGGGACCCATGCATTGCATCTCAATTAGTCAGCAACCAGGTGTGG
AAAGTCCCCAGGCTCCCCAGCAGGCAGAAGTATGCAAAGCATGCGTCTCAATTAGTCAGCAACCATAGTC
CCGCCCCTAACTCCGCCCATCCCGCCCCTAACTCCGCCCAGTTCCGCCCATTCTCCGCCCCATGGCTGAC
TAATTTTTTTTATTTATGCAGAGGCCGAGGCCGCCTCGGCCTCTGAGCTATTCCAGAAGTAGTGAGGAGG
CTTTTTTGGAGGCCTAGGCTTTTGCAAAAAGCTTTCTAGAGGTACCACCGGAGCTTACCATGACCGAGTA
CAAGCCCACGGTGCGCCTCGCCACCCGCGACGACGTCCCCAGGGCCGTACGCACCCTCGCCGCCGCGTTC
GCCGACTACCCCGCCACGCGCCACACCGTCGATCCGGACCGCCACATCGAGCGGGTCACCGAGCTGCAAG
AACTCTTCCTCACGCGCGTCGGGCTCGACATCGGCAAGGTGTGGGTCGCGGACGACGGCGCCGCCGTGGC
GGTCTGGACCACGCCGGAGAGCGTCGAAGCGGGGGCGGTGTTCGCCGAGATCGGCCCGCGCATGGCCGAG
TTGAGCGGTTCCCGGCTGGCCGCGCAGCAACAGATGGAAGGCCTCCTGGCGCCGCACCGGCCCAAGGAGC
CCGCGTGGTTCCTGGCCACCGTCGGCGTCTCGCCCGACCACCAGGGCAAGGGTCTGGGCAGCGCCGTCGT
GCTCCCCGGAGTGGAGGCGGCCGAGCGCGCCGGGGTGCCCGCCTTCCTGGAGACCTCCGCGCCCCGCAAC
CTCCCCTTCTACGAGCGGCTCGGCTTCACCGTCACCGCCGACGTCGAGGTGCCCGAAGGACCGCGCACCT
GGTGCATGACCCGCAAGCCCGGTGCCAGTTAACGAATTCTAGATCTTGAGACAAATGGCAGTATTCATCC
ACAATTTTAAAAGAAAAGGGGGGATTGGGGGGTACAGTGCAGGGGAAAGAATAGTAGACATAATAGCAAC
AGACATACAAACTAAAGAATTACAAAAACAAATTACAAAAATTCAAAATTTTCGGGTTTATTACAGGGAC
AGCAGAGATCCACTTTGGCGCCGGCTCGAGGCCTGCAGGTGCAAAGATGGATAAAGTTTTAAACAGAGAG
GAATCTTTGCAGCTAATGGACCTTCTAGGTCTTGAAAGGAGTGGGAATTGGCTCCGGTGCCCGTCAGTGG
GCAGAGCGCACATCGCCCACAGTCCCCGAGAAGTTGGGGGGAGGGGTCGGCAATTGAACCGGTGCCTAGA
GAAGGTGGCGCGGGGTAAACTGGGAAAGTGATGTCGTGTACTGGCTCCGCCTTTTTCCCGAGGGTGGGGG
AGAACCGTATATAAGTGCAGTAGTCGCCGTGAACGTTCTTTTTCGCAACGGGTTTGCCGCCAGAACACAG
GTAAGTGCCGTGTGTGGTTCCCGCGGGCCTGGCCTCTTTACGGGTTATGGCCCTTGCGTGCCTTGAATTA
CTTCCACCTGGCTGCAGTACGTGATTCTTGATCCCGAGCTTCGGGTTGGAAGTGGGTGGGAGAGTTCGAG
GCCTTGCGCTTAAGGAGCCCCTTCGCCTCGTGCTTGAGTTGAGGCCTGGCCTGGGCGCTGGGGCCGCCGC
GTGCGAATCTGGTGGCACCTTCGCGCCTGTCTCGCTGCTTTCGATAAGTCTCTAGCCATTTAAAATTTTT
GATGACCTGCTGCGACGCTTTTTTTCTGGCAAGATAGTCTTGTAAATGCGGGCCAAGATCTGCACACTGG
TATTTCGGTTTTTGGGGCCGCGGGCGGCGACGGGGCCCGTGCGTCCCAGCGCACATGTTCGGCGAGGCGG
GGCCTGCGAGCGCGGCCACCGAGAATCGGACGGGGGTAGTCTCAAGCTGGCCGGCCTGCTCTGGTGCCTG
GCCTCGCGCCGCCGTGTATCGCCCCGCCCTGGGCGGCAAGGCTGGCCCGGTCGGCACCAGTTGCGTGAGC
GGAAAGATGGCCGCTTCCCGGCCCTGCTGCAGGGAGCTCAAAATGGAGGACGCGGCGCTCGGGAGAGCGG
GCGGGTGAGTCACCCACACAAAGGAAAAGGGCCTTTCCGTCCTCAGCCGTCGCTTCATGTGACTCCACGG
AGTACCGGGCGCCGTCCAGGCACCTCGATTAGTTCTCGAGCTTTTGGAGTACGTCGTCTTTAGGTTGGGG
GGAGGGGTTTTATGCGATGGAGTTTCCCCACACTGAGTGGGTGGAGACTGAAGTTAGGCCAGCTTGGCAC
TTGATGTAATTCTCCTTGGAATTTGCCCTTTTTGAGTTTGGATCTTGGTTCATTCTCAAGCCTCAGACAG
TGGTTCAAAGTTTTTTTCTTCCATTTCAGGTGTCGTGAGGCTAGCACCGCCACCATGGTGTATTTTGGAA
GCTCTCAGGATGAGGAGGAAGTCGAGGAGGAAGATGATGAGACAGAAGACGTCAAAACAGCCACCAACAA
TGCTTCATCTTCATGCCAGTCGACCCCCAGGAAAGGAAAAACCCACAAACATGTTCACAACGGGCATGTT
TTCAATGGTTCCAGCAGGTCAACACGGGAGAAGGAACCTGTTCAAAAACACAAAAGCAAAGAGGCCACTC
CCGCAAAGGAGAAGCACAGCGATCACCGGGCTGACAGCCGCCGGGAGCAGGCTTCAGCTAACCACCCCGC
AGCGGCCCCCTCCACGGGTTCCTCGGCCAAGGGGCTTGCTGCCACCCATCACCACCCCCCTCTGCATCGG
TCGGCTCAGGACTTACGGAAACAGGTTTCTAAGGTAAACGGAGTCACTCGAATGTCATCTCTGGGTGCAG
GTGTAACCAGTGCCAAAAAGATGCGCGAGGTCAGACCTTCACCATCCAAAACTGTGAAGTACACTGCCAC
GGTGACGAAGGGGGCTGTCACATACACCAAAGCCAAGAGAGAACTGGTCAAGGACACCAAACCCAATCAC
CACAAGCCCAGTTCCGCTGTCAACCACACAATCTCAGGGAAAACTGAAAGTAGCAATGCAAAAACCCGCA
AACAGGTGCTATCCCTCGGGGGGGCGTCCAAGTCCACTGGGCCCGCCGTCAATGGCCTCAAGGTCAGTGG
CAGGTTGAACCCAAAGTCATGCACTAAGGAGGTGGGGGGGCGGCAGCTGCGGGAGGGCCTGCAGCTGCGG
GAGGGGCTGCGGAACTCCAAGAGGAGACTGGAAGAGGCACACCAGGCGGAGAAGCCGCAGTCGCCCCCCA
AGAAGATGAAAGGGGCGGCTGGCCCCGCCGAAGGCCCTGGCAAGAAGGCCCCGGCCGAGAGAGGTCTGCT
GAACGGACACGTGAAGAAGGAAGTGCCGGAGCGCAGTCTGGAGAGGAATCGGCCGAAGCGGGCCACGGCC
GGGAAGAGCACGCCAGGCAGACAAGCACATGGCAAGGCGGACAGCGCCTCCTGTGAAAATCGTTCTACCT
CGCAACCGGAGTCCGTGCACAAGCCGCAGGACTCGGGCAAGGCCGAGAAGGGCGGCGGCAAGGCCGGGTG
GGCGGCCATGGACGAGATCCCCGTCCTCAGGCCCTCCGCCAAGGAGTTCCACGATCCGCTCATCTACATC
GAGTCGGTCCGCGCTCAGGTGGAGAAGTTCGGGATGTGCAGGGTGATCCCCCCTCCGGACTGGCGGCCCG
AGTGCAAGCTCAACGATGAGATGCGGTTTGTCACGCAGATTCAGCACATCCACAAGCTGGGCCGGCGCTG
GGGCCCCAACGTGCAGCGGCTGGCCTGCATCAAGAAGCACCTCAAATCTCAGGGCATCACCATGGACGAG
CTCCCGCTCATAGGGGGCTGTGAGCTCGACCTGGCCTGCTTTTTCCGGCTGATTAATGAGATGGGCGGCA
TGCAGCAAGTGACTGACCTCAAAAAATGGAACAAACTAGCAGACATGCTGCGCATCCCCAGAACTGCCCA
GGACCGGCTGGCCAAGCTGCAGGAGGCCTACTGCCAGTACCTACTCTCCTACGACTCCCTGTCCCCAGAG
GAGCACCGGCGGCTGGAGAAGGAGGTGCTGATGGAGAAGGAGATCCTGGAGAAGCGCAAGGGGCCGCTGG
AAGGCCACACAGAGAACGACCACCACAAGTTCCACCCTCTGCCCCGCTTCGAGCCCAAGAATGGGCTCAT
CCACGGCGTGGCCCCCAGGAACGGCTTCCGCAGCAAGCTCAAGGAGGTGGGCCAGGCCCAGTTGAAGACT
GGCCGGCGGCGACTCTTCGCTCAGGAAAAAGAAGTGGTCAAGGAAGAGGAGGAGGACAAAGGCGTCCTCA
ATGACTTCCACAAGTGCATCTATAAGGGAAGGTCTGTTTCTCTAACAACTTTTTATCGAACAGCGAGGAA
TATCATGAGCATGTGTTTCAGCAAGGAGCCTGCCCCAGCCGAAATCGAGCAAGAGTACTGGAGGCTAGTG
GAAGAGAAGGACTGCCACGTGGCAGTGCACTGCGGCAAGGTGGACACCAACACTCACGGCAGTGGATTCC
CAGTAGGAAAATCAGAACCCTTTTCGAGGCATGGATGGAACCTCACCGTCCTCCCCAATAACACAGGGTC
CATCCTGCGTCACCTCGGTGCTGTGCCTGGAGTGACTATTCCCTGGCTAAATATTGGCATGGTCTTTTCT
ACCTCATGCTGGTCTCGAGACCAAAATCACCTTCCATACATTGACTACTTACACACTGGTGCTGACTGCA
TTTGGTATTGCATTCCTGCTGAGGAGGAGAACAAGCTGGAAGATGTGGTCCACACCCTGCTGCAAGCCAA
TGGCACCCCAGGGCTGCAGATGCTGGAAAGCAACGTCATGATCTCCCCGGAGGTGCTGTGCAAAGAGGGG
ATCAAGGTGCACAGGACCGTGCAGCAGAGTGGCCAGTTTGTCGTCTGCTTCCCGGGATCCTTTGTGTCCA
AAGTGTGCTGTGGGTACAGCGTGTCTGAAACCGTGCACTTTGCTACCACCCAGTGGACAAGTATGGGCTT
TGAGACCGCCAAGGAAATGAAGCGTCGCCATATAGCTAAGCCATTCTCCATGGAGAAGTTACTCTACCAG
ATTGCACAAGCAGAAGCAAAAAAAGAAAACGGTCCCACTCTCAGTACCATCTCAGCCCTCCTGGATGAGC
TCAGGGATACAGAGCTGCGGCAGCGCAGGCAGCTGTTCGAGGCTGGCCTCCACTCCTCCGCACGCTATGG
CAGCCACGATGGCAGCAGCACGGTGGCGGACGGGAAGAAAAAGCCTCGAAAGTGGCTGCAGTTGGAGACG
TCAGAGAGGAGGTGTCAGATCTGCCAGCACCTGTGCTACCTGTCCATGGTGGTACAAGAGAACGAAAACG
TCGTGTTCTGTCTGGAGTGTGCTCTGCGCCACGTGGAGAAACAGAAGTCCTGCCGAGGGCTGAAGTTGAT
GTACCGCTACGATGAGGAACAGATTATCAGTCTGGTCAATCAGATCTGCGGCAAAGTGTCTGGTAAAAAC
GGCAGCATTGAGAACTGTCTCAGTAAACCCACACCAAAAAGAGGTCCCCGCAAGAGAGCGACAGTGGACG
TGCCCCCCTCCCGTCTGTCAGCCTCCAGTTCATCCAAAAGTGCTTCGAGCTCATCATAGTAATGAACTAG
TCCGTAACTTGAAAGTATTTCGATTTCTTGGCTTTATATATCTTGTGGAAAGGACGAAGGGCCGCTTCCA
CACGGGTTAAAACGCGTTAAGTCGACAATCAACCTCTGGATTACAAAATTTGTGAAAGATTGACTGGTAT
TCTTAACTATGTTGCTCCTTTTACGCTATGTGGATACGCTGCTTTAATGCCTTTGTATCATGCTATTGCT
TCCCGTATGGCTTTCATTTTCTCCTCCTTGTATAAATCCTGGTTGCTGTCTCTTTATGAGGAGTTGTGGC
CCGTTGTCAGGCAACGTGGCGTGGTGTGCACTGTGTTTGCTGACGCAACCCCCACTGGTTGGGGCATTGC
CACCACCTGTCAGCTCCTTTCCGGGACTTTCGCTTTCCCCCTCCCTATTGCCACGGCGGAACTCATCGCC
GCCTGCCTTGCCCGCTGCTGGACAGGGGCTCGGCTGTTGGGCACTGACAATTCCGTGGTGTTGTCGGGGA
AATCATCGTCCTTTCCTTGGCTGCTCGCCTGTGTTGCCACCTGGATTCTGCGCGGGACGTCCTTCTGCTA
CGTCCCTTCGGCCCTCAATCCAGCGGACCTTCCTTCCCGCGGCCTGCTGCCGGCTCTGCGGCCTCTTCCG
CGTCTTCGCCTTCGCCCTCAGACGAGTCGGATCTCCCTTTGGGCCGCCTCCCCGCGTCGACTTTAAGACC
AATGACTTACAAGGCAGCTGTAGATCTTAGCCACTTTTTAAAAGAAAAGGGGGGACTGGAAGGGCTAATT
CACTCCCAACGAAGACAAGATCTGCTTTTTGCTTGTACTGGGTCTCTCTGGTTAGACCAGATCTGAGCCT
GGGAGCTCTCTGGCTAACTAGGGAACCCACTGCTTAAGCCTCAATAAAGCTTGCCTTGAGTGCTTCAAGT
AGTGTGTGCCCGTCTGTTGTGTGACTCTGGTAACTAGAGATCCCTCAGACCCTTTTAGTCAGTGTGGAAA
ATCTCTAGCAGTACGTATAGTAGTTCATGTCATCTTATTATTCAGTATTTATAACTTGCAAAGAAATGAA
TATCAGAGAGTGAGAGGAACTTGTTTATTGCAGCTTATAATGGTTACAAATAAAGCAATAGCATCACAAA
TTTCACAAATAAAGCATTTTTTTCACTGCATTCTAGTTGTGGTTTGTCCAAACTCATCAATGTATCTTAT
CATGTCTGGCTCTAGCTATCCCGCCCCTAACTCCGCCCATCCCGCCCCTAACTCCGCCCAGTTCCGCCCA
TTCTCCGCCCCATGGCTGACTAATTTTTTTTATTTATGCAGAGGCCGAGGCCGCCTCGGCCTCTGAGCTA
TTCCAGAAGTAGTGAGGAGGCTTTTTTGGAGGCCTAGGGACGTACCCAATTCGCCCTATAGTGAGTCGTA
TTACGCGCGCTCACTGGCCGTCGTTTTACAACGTCGTGACTGGGAAAACCCTGGCGTTACCCAACTTAAT
CGCCTTGCAGCACATCCCCCTTTCGCCAGCTGGCGTAATAGCGAAGAGGCCCGCACCGATCGCCCTTCCC
AACAGTTGCGCAGCCTGAATGGCGAATGGG
[124 nt withheld, positions 8921-9044]
C
[91 nt withheld, positions 9046-9136]
A
[49 nt withheld, positions 9138-9186]
CCTTTGACGTTGGAGTCCACGTTCTTT
[37 nt withheld, positions 9214-9250]
ACCCTATCTCGGTCTATTCTTTTGATTTATAAGGGATTTTGCCGATTTCGGCCTATTGGTTAAAAAATGA
GCTGATTTAACAAAAATTTAACGCGAATTTTAACAAAATATTAACGCTTACAATTTAGGTGGCACTTTTC
GGGGAAATGTGCGCGGAACCCCTATTTGTTTATTTTTCTAAATACATTCAAATATGTATCCGCTCATGAG
ACAATAACCCTGATAAATGCTTCAATAATATTGAAAAAGGAAGAGTATGAGTATTCAACATTTCCGTGTC
GCCCTTATTCCCTTTTTTGCGGCATTTTGCCTTCCTGTTTTTGCTCACCCAGAAACGCTGGTGAAAGTAA
AAGATGCTGAAGATCAGTTGGGTGCACGAGTGGGTTACATCGAACTGGATCTCAACAGCGGTAAGATCCT
TGAGAGTTTTCGCCCCGAAGAACGTTTTCCAATGATGAGCACTTTTAAAGTTCTGCTATGTGGCGCGGTA
TTATCCCGTATTGACGCCGGGCAAGAGCAACTCGGTCGCCGCATACACTATTCTCAGAATGACTTGGTTG
AGTACTCACCAGTCACAGAAAAGCATCTTACGGATGGCATGACAGTAAGAGAATTATGCAGTGCTGCCAT
AACCATGAGTGATAACACTGCGGCCAACTTACTTCTGACAACGATCGGAGGACCGAAGGAGCTAACCGCT
TTTTTGCACAACATGGGGGATCATGTAACTCGCCTTGATCGTTGGGAACCGGAGCTGAATGAAGCCATAC
CAAACGACGAGCGTGACACCACGATGCCTGTAGCAATGGCAACAACGTTGCGCAAACTATTAACTGGCGA
ACTACTTACTCTAGCTTCCCGGCAACAATTAATAGACTGGATGGAGGCGGATAAAGTTGCAGGACCACTT
CTGCGCTCGGCCCTTCCGGCTGGCTGGTTTATTGCTGATAAATCTGGAGCCGGTGAGCGTGGGTCTCGCG
GTATCATTGCAGCACTGGGGCCAGATGGTAAGCCCTCCCGTATCGTAGTTATCTACACGACGGGGAGTCA
GGCAACTATGGATGAACGAAATAGACAGATCGCTGAGATAGGTGCCTCACTGATTAAGCATTGGTAACTG
TCAGACCAAGTTTACTCATATATACTTTAGATTGATTTAAAACTTCATTTTTAATTTAAAAGGATCTAGG
TGAAGATCCTTTTTGATAATCTCATGACCAAAATCCCTTAACGTGAGTTTTCGTTCCACTGAGCGTCAGA
CCCCGTAGAAAAGATCAAAGGATCTTCTTGAGATCCTTTTTTTCTGCGCGTAATCTGCTGCTTGCAAACA
AAAAAACCACCGCTACCAGCGGTGGTTTGTTTGCCGGATCAAGAGCTACCAACTCTTTTTCCGAAGGTAA
CTGGCTTCAGCAGAGCGCAGATACCAAATACTGTTCTTCTAGTGTAGCCGTAGTTAGGCCACCACTTCAA
GAACTCTGTAGCACCGCCTACATACCTCGCTCTGCTAATCCTGTTACCAGTGGCTGCTGCCAGTGGCGAT
AAGTCGTGTCTTACCGGGTTGGACTCAAGACGATAGTTACCGGATAAGGCGCAGCGGTCGGGCTGAACGG
GGGGTTCGTGCACACAGCCCAGCTTGGAGCGAACGACCTACACCGAACTGAGATACCTACAGCGTGAGCT
ATGAGAAAGCGCCACGCTTCCCGAAGGGAGAAAGGCGGACAGGTATCCGGTAAGCGGCAGGGTCGGAACA
GGAGAGCGCACGAGGGAGCTTCCAGGGGGAAACGCCTGGTATCTTTATAGTCCTGTCGGGTTTCGCCACC
TCTGACTTGAGCGTCGATTTTTGTGATGCTCGTCAGGGGGGCGGAGCCTATGGAAAAACGCCAGCAACGC
GGCCTTTTTACGGTTCCTGGCCTTTTGCTGGCCTTTTGCTCACATGTTCTTTCCTGCGTTATCCCCTGAT
TCTGTGGATAACCGTATTACCGCCTTTGAGTGAGCTGATACCGCTCGCCGCAGCCGAACGACCGAGCGCA
GCGAGTCAGTGAGCGAGGAAGCGGAAGAGCGCCCAATACGCAAACCGCCTCTCCCCGCGCGTTGGCCGAT
TCATTAATGCAGCTGGCACGACAGGTTTCCCGACTGGAAAGCGGGCAGTGAGCGCAACGCAATTAATGTG
AGTTAGCTCACTCATTAGGCACCCCAGGCTTTACACTTTATGCTTCCGGCTCGTATGTTGTGTGGAATTG
TGAGCGGATAACAATTTCACACAGGAAACAGCTATGACCATGATTACGCCAAGCGCGCAATTAACCCTCA
CTAAAGGGAACAAAAGCTGGAGCTGCAAGC
