>Addgene plasmid #143949 | TFORF1308 | depositor partial sequence | sequence record 283974 | Insert
ACCGCCACCATGGTGTATTTTGGAAGCTCTCAGGATGAGGAGGAAGTCGAGGAGGAAGATGATGAGACAG
AAGACGTCAAAACAGCCACCAACAATGCTTCATCTTCATGCCAGTCGACCCCCAGGAAAGGAAAAACCCA
CAAACATGTTCACAACGGGCATGTTTTCAATGGTTCCAGCAGGTCAACACGGGAGAAGGAACCTGTTCAA
AAACACAAAAGCAAAGAGGCCACTCCCGCAAAGGAGAAGCACAGCGATCACCGGGCTGACAGCCGCCGGG
AGCAGGCTTCAGCTAACCACCCCGCAGCGGCCCCCTCCACGGGTTCCTCGGCCAAGGGGCTTGCTGCCAC
CCATCACCACCCCCCTCTGCATCGGTCGGCTCAGGACTTACGGAAACAGGTTTCTAAGGTAAACGGAGTC
ACTCGAATGTCATCTCTGGGTGCAGGTGTAACCAGTGCCAAAAAGATGCGCGAGGTCAGACCTTCACCAT
CCAAAACTGTGAAGTACACTGCCACGGTGACGAAGGGGGCTGTCACATACACCAAAGCCAAGAGAGAACT
GGTCAAGGACACCAAACCCAATCACCACAAGCCCAGTTCCGCTGTCAACCACACAATCTCAGGGAAAACT
GAAAGTAGCAATGCAAAAACCCGCAAACAGGTGCTATCCCTCGGGGGGGCGTCCAAGTCCACTGGGCCCG
CCGTCAATGGCCTCAAGGTCAGTGGCAGGTTGAACCCAAAGTCATGCACTAAGGAGGTGGGGGGGCGGCA
GCTGCGGGAGGGCCTGCAGCTGCGGGAGGGGCTGCGGAACTCCAAGAGGAGACTGGAAGAGGCACACCAG
GCGGAGAAGCCGCAGTCGCCCCCCAAGAAGATGAAAGGGGCGGCTGGCCCCGCCGAAGGCCCTGGCAAGA
AGGCCCCGGCCGAGAGAGGTCTGCTGAACGGACACGTGAAGAAGGAAGTGCCGGAGCGCAGTCTGGAGAG
GAATCGGCCGAAGCGGGCCACGGCCGGGAAGAGCACGCCAGGCAGACAAGCACATGGCAAGGCGGACAGC
GCCTCCTGTGAAAATCGTTCTACCTCGCAACCGGAGTCCGTGCACAAGCCGCAGGACTCGGGCAAGGCCG
AGAAGGGCGGCGGCAAGGCCGGGTGGGCGGCCATGGACGAGATCCCCGTCCTCAGGCCCTCCGCCAAGGA
GTTCCACGATCCGCTCATCTACATCGAGTCGGTCCGCGCTCAGGTGGAGAAGTTCGGGATGTGCAGGGTG
ATCCCCCCTCCGGACTGGCGGCCCGAGTGCAAGCTCAACGATGAGATGCGGTTTGTCACGCAGATTCAGC
ACATCCACAAGCTGGGCCGGCGCTGGGGCCCCAACGTGCAGCGGCTGGCCTGCATCAAGAAGCACCTCAA
ATCTCAGGGCATCACCATGGACGAGCTCCCGCTCATAGGGGGCTGTGAGCTCGACCTGGCCTGCTTTTTC
CGGCTGATTAATGAGATGGGCGGCATGCAGCAAGTGACTGACCTCAAAAAATGGAACAAACTAGCAGACA
TGCTGCGCATCCCCAGAACTGCCCAGGACCGGCTGGCCAAGCTGCAGGAGGCCTACTGCCAGTACCTACT
CTCCTACGACTCCCTGTCCCCAGAGGAGCACCGGCGGCTGGAGAAGGAGGTGCTGATGGAGAAGGAGATC
CTGGAGAAGCGCAAGGGGCCGCTGGAAGGCCACACAGAGAACGACCACCACAAGTTCCACCCTCTGCCCC
GCTTCGAGCCCAAGAATGGGCTCATCCACGGCGTGGCCCCCAGGAACGGCTTCCGCAGCAAGCTCAAGGA
GGTGGGCCAGGCCCAGTTGAAGACTGGCCGGCGGCGACTCTTCGCTCAGGAAAAAGAAGTGGTCAAGGAA
GAGGAGGAGGACAAAGGCGTCCTCAATGACTTCCACAAGTGCATCTATAAGGGAAGGTCTGTTTCTCTAA
CAACTTTTTATCGAACAGCGAGGAATATCATGAGCATGTGTTTCAGCAAGGAGCCTGCCCCAGCCGAAAT
CGAGCAAGAGTACTGGAGGCTAGTGGAAGAGAAGGACTGCCACGTGGCAGTGCACTGCGGCAAGGTGGAC
ACCAACACTCACGGCAGTGGATTCCCAGTAGGAAAATCAGAACCCTTTTCGAGGCATGGATGGAACCTCA
CCGTCCTCCCCAATAACACAGGGTCCATCCTGCGTCACCTCGGTGCTGTGCCTGGAGTGACTATTCCCTG
GCTAAATATTGGCATGGTCTTTTCTACCTCATGCTGGTCTCGAGACCAAAATCACCTTCCATACATTGAC
TACTTACACACTGGTGCTGACTGCATTTGGTATTGCATTCCTGCTGAGGAGGAGAACAAGCTGGAAGATG
TGGTCCACACCCTGCTGCAAGCCAATGGCACCCCAGGGCTGCAGATGCTGGAAAGCAACGTCATGATCTC
CCCGGAGGTGCTGTGCAAAGAGGGGATCAAGGTGCACAGGACCGTGCAGCAGAGTGGCCAGTTTGTCGTC
TGCTTCCCGGGATCCTTTGTGTCCAAAGTGTGCTGTGGGTACAGCGTGTCTGAAACCGTGCACTTTGCTA
CCACCCAGTGGACAAGTATGGGCTTTGAGACCGCCAAGGAAATGAAGCGTCGCCATATAGCTAAGCCATT
CTCCATGGAGAAGTTACTCTACCAGATTGCACAAGCAGAAGCAAAAAAAGAAAACGGTCCCACTCTCAGT
ACCATCTCAGCCCTCCTGGATGAGCTCAGGGATACAGAGCTGCGGCAGCGCAGGCAGCTGTTCGAGGCTG
GCCTCCACTCCTCCGCACGCTATGGCAGCCACGATGGCAGCAGCACGGTGGCGGACGGGAAGAAAAAGCC
TCGAAAGTGGCTGCAGTTGGAGACGTCAGAGAGGAGGTGTCAGATCTGCCAGCACCTGTGCTACCTGTCC
ATGGTGGTACAAGAGAACGAAAACGTCGTGTTCTGTCTGGAGTGTGCTCTGCGCCACGTGGAGAAACAGA
AGTCCTGCCGAGGGCTGAAGTTGATGTACCGCTACGATGAGGAACAGATTATCAGTCTGGTCAATCAGAT
CTGCGGCAAAGTGTCTGGTAAAAACGGCAGCATTGAGAACTGTCTCAGTAAACCCACACCAAAAAGAGGT
CCCCGCAAGAGAGCGACAGTGGACGTGCCCCCCTCCCGTCTGTCAGCCTCCAGTTCATCCAAAAGTGCTT
CGAGCTCATCATAGTAATGAACTAGTCCGTAACTTGAAAGTATTTCGATTTCTTGGCTTTATATATCTTG
TGGAAAGGACGAAGGGCCGCTTCCACACGGGTTAAA
