>Addgene plasmid #143949 | TFORF1308 | depositor partial sequence | sequence record 283975 | Barcode
AGGGCCGCTTCCACACGGGTTAAA
